Addgene plasmid #237134: NanoBRET Assay Donor Vector, E6AP
Purpose: Express E6AP-NanoLuc(R) Fusion Protein in Mammalian Cells under a CMV promoter
Depositing lab: Promega Corporation.
Backbone
  Vector backbone: pFC223C NanoLuc(R) CMV-Neo BiBRET-Balanced Vector
  Vector type: Mammalian Expression
  Selectable markers: Neomycin (select with G418)
Growth in bacteria
  Bacterial resistance: Chloramphenicol, 25 μg/mL
  Growth temperature: 37°C
  Growth strain: DH5alpha
  Copy number: High Copy
Gene/Insert
  Gene/Insert name: E6AP
  Species: H. sapiens (human)
  Mutation: None
  Entrez Gene: UBE3A (a.k.a. ANCR, AS, E6-AP, EPVE6AP, HPVE6A, PIX1)
  Promoter: CMV
  Tag / fusion protein: NanoLuc (R) (C terminal on backbone)
  Cloning method: Other
Terms and licenses: Academic/Nonprofit Terms; Industry Terms
How to cite: NanoBRET Assay Donor Vector, E6AP was a gift from Promega Corporation (Addgene plasmid # 237134 ; http://n2t.net/addgene:237134 ; RRID:Addgene_237134)
