[The description below was written by a language model from this plasmid's Addgene catalogue record and pLannotate feature annotations shown in this document.]
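Description:
NanoBRET Assay Donor Vector, E6AP is an 8,167-nt mammalian expression plasmid built on the pFC223C NanoLuc CMV-Neo BiBRET-Balanced backbone. It is designed to produce human E6AP (the UBE3A gene product, a ubiquitin ligase) fused at its C terminus to NanoLuc luciferase. It replicates in E. coli from a high-copy ColE1/pUC-type origin and is selected with chloramphenicol through a cat gene. An EM7 bacterial promoter lies just upstream of cat in the same orientation. For stable selection in mammalian cells, a separate cassette carries the neo (nptII) gene for G418 resistance. This gene sits downstream of an EF-1α core promoter with intron A fragments and is followed by a synthetic polyadenylation signal.

In the annotated sequence, the unmutated UBE3A open reading frame runs across the numbering origin and is followed almost immediately by the human codon-optimized Nluc coding sequence. An SV40 large T antigen fragment and the SV40 poly(A) signal follow. The catalogue lists CMV as the promoter. The feature table is more complicated: it shows a CMV enhancer and a partial CMV promoter on the reverse strand, and only a short minimal CMV promoter fragment on the forward strand directly upstream of the insert. This resembles a shared-enhancer, divergent layout that might relate to the backbone's "balanced" naming, but the record does not explain it. An SP6 promoter between the minimal CMV element and UBE3A could allow in vitro transcription of the fusion.

As its name indicates, the construct supplies the luminescent energy donor in NanoBRET assays. In these assays, energy transfer from the E6AP-NanoLuc fusion to a fluorescently labelled partner reports molecular proximity in living cells. The record does not name a specific acceptor or interaction partner.
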