Features (pLannotate 1.2.2; 16 found; start..end, strand, type, name):
     34..546     +  CDS            Nluc: NanoLuc® luciferase human codon-optimized
    617..700     +  CDS            large T antigen (fragment): large T antigen from SV40 (simian virus 40)
    723..804     +  polyA_signal   SV40 poly(A) signal: SV40 polyadenylation signal
    840..1051    +  promoter       EF-1α core promoter: core promoter for human elongation factor EF-1α
   1052..1161    +  intron         EF-1α intron A (fragment): intron upstream of the start codon of human EF-1α
   1787..1990    +  intron         EF-1α intron A: truncated intron upstream of the start codon of human EF-1α
   2377..3168    +  CDS            neo: KKA2_KLEPN - Also known as kan, nptII. Experimental evidence at protein level: Swiss-Prot protein existence level 1. Resistance to kanamycin, neomycin, paromomycin, ribostamycin, butirosin and gentamicin B. From Klebsiella pneumoniae.
   3195..3243    +  polyA_signal   poly(A) signal: synthetic polyadenylation signal
   3369..3957    +  rep_origin     ori: high-copy-number ColE1/pMB1/pBR322/pUC origin of replication
   4132..4788    -  CDS            cat: CAT_ECOLX - Experimental evidence at protein level: Swiss-Prot protein existence level 1. This enzyme is an effector of chloramphenicol resistance in bacteria. From Escherichia coli. This protein is used as a marker in many commonly used cloning vectors, such as pACYC184.
   4820..4867    -  promoter       EM7 promoter: synthetic bacterial promoter&nbsp
   4886..5073    -  promoter       CMV promoter (fragment): human cytomegalovirus (CMV) immediate early promoter
   5075..5440    -  enhancer       CMV enhancer: human cytomegalovirus immediate early enhancer
   5450..5472    +  promoter       minimal CMV promoter (fragment): human cytomegalovirus (CMV) immediate early promoter
   5498..5516    +  promoter       SP6 promoter: promoter for bacteriophage SP6 RNA polymerase
   5555..12      +  CDS            UBE3A (across the origin): UBE3A_HUMAN - Also known as E6AP From Homo sapiens (Human).
>Addgene plasmid #237134 | NanoBRET Assay Donor Vector, E6AP | addgene full sequence | sequence record 477411 | Addgene NGS Result
TTTGGCATGCTGGTTTCTCTCGGCTCGAGCGGCGTCTTCACACTCGAAGATTTCGTTGGGGACTGGCGAC
AGACAGCCGGCTACAACCTGGACCAAGTCCTTGAACAGGGAGGTGTGTCCAGTTTGTTTCAGAATCTCGG
GGTGTCCGTAACTCCGATCCAAAGGATTGTCCTGAGCGGTGAAAATGGGCTGAAGATCGACATCCATGTC
ATCATCCCGTATGAAGGTCTGAGCGGCGACCAAATGGGCCAGATCGAAAAAATTTTTAAGGTGGTGTACC
CTGTGGATGATCATCACTTTAAGGTGATCCTGCACTATGGCACACTGGTAATCGACGGGGTTACGCCGAA
CATGATCGACTATTTCGGACGGCCGTATGAAGGCATCGCCGTGTTCGACGGCAAAAAGATCACTGTAACA
GGGACCCTGTGGAACGGCAACAAAATTATCGACGAGCGCCTGATCAACCCCGACGGCTCCCTGCTGTTCC
GAGTAACCATCAACGGAGTGACCGGCTGGCGGCTGTGCGAACGCATTCTGGCGTAAGGCCGCGACTCTAG
AAACACCTAGGCTCTCGTACGAAGTCAGCTGATAACGTCGACGTATTGCGGCCGCGGATCATAATCAGCC
ATACCACATTTGTAGAGGTTTTACTTGCTTTAAAAAACCTCCCACACCTCCCCCTGAACCTGAAACATAA
AATGAATGCAATTGTTGTTGTTAACTTGTTTATTGCAGCTTATAATGGTTACAAATAAAGCAATAGCATC
ACAAATTTCACAAATAAAGCATTTTTTTCACTGCCGACGTCACGCGTCTTGGCTCCGGTGCCCGTCAGTG
GGCAGAGCGCACATCGCCCACAGTCCCCGAGAAGTTGGGGGGAGGGGTCGGCAATTGAACCGGTGCCTAG
AGAAGGTGGCGCGGGGTAAACTGGGAAAGTGATGTCGTGTACTGGCTCCGCCTTTTTCCCGAGGGTGGGG
GAGAACCGTATATAAGTGCAGTAGTCGCCGTGAACGTTCTTTTTCGCAACGGGTTTGCCGCCAGAACACA
GGTAAGTGCCGTGTGTGGTTCCCGCGGGCCTGGCCTCTTTACGGGTTATGGCCCTTGCGTGCCTTGAATT
ACTTCCACCTGGCTGCAGTACGTGATTCTTGATCCCGAGCTTCGGGTTGGAAGTGGGTGGGAGAGTTCGA
GGCCTTGCGCTTAAGGAGCCCCTTCGCCTCGTGCTTGAGTTGAGGCCTGGCCTGGGCGCTGGGGCCGCCG
CGTGCGAATCTGGTGGCACCTTCGCGCCTGTCTCGCTGCTTTCGATAAGTCTCTAGCCATTTAAAATTTT
TGATGACCTGCTGCGACGCTTTTTTTCTGGCAAGATAGTCTTGTAAATGCGGGCCAAGATCTGCACACTG
GTATTTCGGTTTTTGGGGCCGCGGGCGGCGACGGGGCCCGTGCGTCCCAGCGCACATGTTCGGCGAGGCG
GGGCCTGCGAGCGCGGCCACCGAGAATCGGACGGGGGTAGTCTCAAGCTGGCCGGCCTGCTCTGGTGCCT
GGCCTCGCGCCGCCGTGTATCGCCCCGCCCTGGGCGGCAAGGCTGGCCCGGTCGGCACCAGTTGCGTGAG
CGGAAAGATGGCCGCTTCCCGGCCCTGCTGCAGGCAGCTCAAAATGGAGGACGCGGCGCTCGGGAGAGCG
GGCGGGTGAGTCACCCACACAAAGGAAAAGGGCCTTTCCGTCCTCAGCCGTCGCTTCATGTGACTCCACG
GAGTACCGGGCGCCGTCCAGGCACCTCGATTAGTTCTCGAGCTTTTGGAGTACGTCGTCTTTAGGTTGGG
GGGAGGGGTTTTATGCGATGGAGTTTCCCCACACTGAGTGGGTGGAGACTGAAGTTAGGCCAGCTTGGCA
CTTGATGTAATTCTCCTTGGAATTTGCCCTTTTTGAGTTTGGATCTTGGTTCATTCTCAAGCCTCAGACA
GTGGTTCAAAGTTTTTTTCTTCCATTTCAGGTGTCGTGAAAGCCGAATTCTGCAGATATCCATCACACTG
TCGAGCATGCATCTAGTCCAGTGTGGTGGAATTCGGCTTCGTGGGGACGCCGTACAGGGACGTGCACCTC
TCCCGCTGCACCGCCTCCAGCGTCGCCGCCGGCTCGAAGGACGGGGCCGGGATGACGATGCAGGCGGCGT
GGGAGGTGGCGCCCAAGTTGCCCATGACCATGCCGAAGCAGTGGTAGAAGGGCACCGGCAGACACACCCG
GTCCTGCTCCGTGTAGCCGACCGTGCGGCCCACCCAGTAGCCGTTGTTGAGGATGTTGTGGTGGGAGAGC
GTGGCGCCCTTGGGGAAGCCGGTGTGCCGGAGGTGTACTGGATGTTGACCGGGAATCGATGCCACCATGA
TTGAACAAGATGGATTGCACGCAGGTTCTCCGGCCGCTTGGGTGGAGAGGCTATTCGGCTATGACTGGGC
ACAACAGACAATCGGCTGCTCTGATGCCGCCGTGTTCCGGCTGTCAGCGCAGGGGCGCCCGGTTCTTTTT
GTCAAGACCGACCTGTCCGGTGCCCTGAATGAACTGCAGGACGAGGCAGCGCGGCTATCGTGGCTGGCCA
CGACGGGCGTTCCTTGCGCAGCTGTGCTCGACGTTGTCACTGAAGCGGGAAGGGACTGGCTGCTATTGGG
CGAAGTGCCGGGGCAGGATCTCCTGTCATCTCACCTTGCTCCTGCCGAGAAAGTATCCATCATGGCTGAT
GCAATGCGGCGGCTGCATACGCTTGATCCGGCTACCTGCCCATTCGACCACCAAGCGAAACATCGCATCG
AGCGAGCACGTACTCGGATGGAAGCCGGTCTTGTCGATCAGGATGATCTGGACGAAGAGCATCAGGGGCT
CGCGCCAGCCGAACTGTTCGCCAGGCTCAAGGCGCGCATGCCCGACGGCGAGGATCTCGTCGTGACCCAC
GGCGATGCCTGCTTGCCGAATATCATGGTGGAAAATGGCCGCTTTTCTGGATTCATCGACTGTGGCCGGC
TGGGTGTGGCGGACCGCTATCAGGACATAGCGTTGGCTACCCGTGATATTGCTGAAGAGCTTGGCGGCGA
ATGGGCTGACCGCTTCCTCGTGCTTTACGGTATCGCCGCTCCCGATTCGCAGCGCATCGCCTTCTATCGC
CTTCTTGACGAGTTCTTCTGAACTCTAGCCATCACGATGGCCGCAATAAAATATCTTTATTTTCATTACA
TCTGTGTGTTGGTTTTTTGTGTGACGATTCCGGACTATAAAAGGATCTAGGTGAAGATCCTTTTTGATAA
TCTCATGACCAAAATCCCTTAACGTGAGTTTTCGTTCCACTGAGCGTCAGACCCCGTAGAAAAGATCAAA
GGATCTTCTTGAAATCCTTTTTTTCTGCGCGTAATCTGCTGCTTGCAAACAAAAAAACCACCGCTACCAG
CGGTGGTTTGTTTGCCGGATCAAGAGCTACCAACTCTTTTTCCGAAGGTAACTGGCTTCAGCAGAGCGCA
GATACCAAATACTGTCCTTCTAGTGTAGCCGTAGTTAGGCCACCACTTCAAGAACTCTGTAGCACCGCCT
ACATACCTCGCTCTGCTAATCCTGTTACCAGTGGCTGCTGCCAGTGGCGATAAGTCGTGTCTTACCGGGT
TGGACTCAAGACGATAGTTACCGGATAAGGCGCAGCGGTCGGGCTGAACGGGGGGTTCGTGCACACAGCC
CAGCTTGGAGCGAACGACCTACACCGAACTGAGATACCTACAGCGTGAGCTATGAGAAAGCGCCACGCTT
CCCGAAGGGAGAAAGGCGGACAGGTATCCGGTAAGCGGCAGGGTCGGAACAGGAGAGCGCACGAGGGAGC
TTCCAGGGGGAAACGCCTGGTATCTTTATAGTCCTGTCGGGTTTCGCCACCTCTGACTTGAGCGTCGATT
TTTGTGATGCTCGTCAGGGGGGCGGAGCCTATGGAAAAACGCCAGCAACGCGGCCTTTTTACGGTTCCTG
GCCTTTTGCTGGCCTTTTGCTCACATGTTCTTTCCTGCGTTATCCCCTGATTCTGTGGATAACCGTATTA
CCGCCTTTGAGTGAGCTGATACCGGTTGGGCGTCGCTTGGTCGGTCATTTCGAACCCCAGAGTCCCGCTT
ACGCCCCGCCCTGCCACTCATCGCAGTACTGTTGTAATTCATTAAGCATTCTGCCGACATGGAAGCCATC
ACAGACGGCATGATGAACCTGAATCGCCAGCGGCATCAGCACCTTGTCGCCTTGCGTATAATATTTGCCC
ATAGTGAAAACGGGGGCGAAGAAGTTGTCCATATTGGCCACGTTTAAATCAAAACTGGTGAAACTCACCC
AGGGATTGGCTGAGACGAAAAACATATTCTCAATAAACCCTTTAGGGAAATAGGCCAGGTTTTCACCGTA
ACACGCCACATCTTGCGAATATATGTGTAGAAACTGCCGGAAATCGTCGTGGTATTCACTCCAGAGCGAT
GAAAACGTTTCAGTTTGCTCATGGAAAACGGTGTAACAAGGGTGAACACTATCCCATATCACCAGCTCAC
CGTCTTTCATTGCCATACGGAATTCCGGATGAGCATTCATCAGGCGGGCAAGAATGTGAATAAAGGCCGG
ATAAAACTTGTGCTTATTTTTCTTTACGGTCTTTAAAAAGGCCGTAATATCCAGCTGAACGGTCTGGTTA
TAGGTACATTGAGCAACTGACTGAAATGCCTCAAAATGTTCTTTACGATGCCATTGGGATATATCAACGG
TGGTATATCCAGTGATTTTTTTCTCCATGATCTGCCTCCTGGGTTTAGTTCCTCACCTTGTCGTATTATA
CTATGCCGATATACTATGCCGATGATTAATTGTCAACAGTATTAGAATTCGATTTGACCTCCCACCGTAC
ACGCCTACCGCCCATTTGCGTCAACGGGGCGGGGTTATTACGACATTTTGGAAAGTCCCGTTGATTTTGG
TGCCAAAACAAACTCCCATTGACGTCAATGGGGTGGAGACTTGGAAATCCCCGTGAGTCAAACCGCTATC
CACGCCCATTGGTGTACTGCCAAAACCGCATCACCATGGTAATAGCGATGACTAATACGTAGATGTACTG
CCAAGTAGGAAAGTCCCGTAAGGTCATGTACTGGGCATAATGCCAGGCGGGCCATTTACCGTCATTGACG
TCAATAGGGGGCGGACTTGGCATATGATACACTTGATGTACTGCCAAGTGGGCAGTTTACCGTAAATACT
CCACCCATTGACGTCAATGGAAAGTCCCTATTGGCGTTACTATGGGAACATACGTCATTATTGACGTCAA
TGGGCGGGGGTCGTTGGGCGGTCAGCCAGGCGGGCCATTTACCGTAAGTTATGTAACGCGGAACTCCATA
TATGGGCTATGAACTAATGACCCCGTAATTGATTACTATTAATAACTAGTGGCGCGCCAGGGAGGCCTAT
ATAAGCAGAGCTGGTTTAGTGAACCGTCAGATCGCCCATTTAGGTGACACTATAGAATACAAGCTACTTG
TTCTTTTTGCAGCTAGCGATCGCCATGGAGAAGCTGCACCAGTGTTATTGGAAATCAGGAGAACCTCAGT
CTGACGACATTGAAGCTAGCCGAATGAAGCGAGCAGCTGCAAAGCATCTAATAGAACGCTACTACCACCA
GTTAACTGAGGGCTGTGGAAATGAAGCCTGCACGAATGAGTTTTGTGCTTCCTGTCCAACTTTTCTTCGT
ATGGATAATAATGCAGCAGCTATTAAAGCCCTCGAGCTTTATAAGATTAATGCAAAACTCTGTGATCCTC
ATCCCTCCAAGAAAGGAGCAAGCTCAGCTTACCTTGAGAACTCGAAAGGTGCCCCCAACAACTCCTGCTC
TGAGATAAAAATGAACAAGAAAGGCGCTAGAATTGATTTTAAAGATGTGACTTACTTAACAGAAGAGAAG
GTATATGAAATTCTTGAATTATGTAGAGAAAGAGAGGATTATTCCCCTTTAATCCGTGTTATTGGAAGAG
TTTTTTCTAGTGCTGAGGCATTGGTACAGAGCTTCCGGAAAGTTAAACAACACACCAAGGAAGAACTGAA
ATCTCTTCAAGCAAAAGATGAAGACAAAGATGAAGATGAAAAGGAAAAAGCTGCATGTTCTGCTGCTGCT
ATGGAAGAAGACTCAGAAGCATCTTCCTCAAGGATAGGTGATAGCTCACAGGGAGACAACAATTTGCAAA
AATTAGGCCCTGATGATGTGTCTGTGGATATTGATGCCATTAGAAGGGTCTACACCAGATTGCTCTCTAA
TGAAAAAATTGAAACTGCCTTTCTCAATGCACTTGTATATTTGTCACCTAACGTGGAATGTGACTTGACG
TATCACAATGTATACTCTCGAGATCCTAATTATCTGAATTTGTTCATTATCGTAATGGAGAATAGAAATC
TCCACAGTCCTGAATATCTGGAAATGGCTTTGCCATTATTTTGCAAAGCGATGAGCAAGCTACCCCTTGC
AGCCCAAGGAAAACTGATCAGACTGTGGTCTAAATACAATGCAGACCAGATTCGGAGAATGATGGAGACA
TTTCAGCAACTTATTACTTATAAAGTCATAAGCAATGAATTTAACAGTCGAAATCTAGTGAATGATGATG
ATGCCATTGTTGCTGCTTCGAAGTGCTTGAAAATGGTTTACTATGCAAATGTAGTGGGAGGGGAAGTGGA
CACAAATCACAATGAAGAAGATGATGAAGAGCCCATCCCTGAGTCCAGCGAGCTGACACTTCAGGAACTT
TTGGGAGAAGAAAGAAGAAACAAGAAAGGTCCTCGAGTGGACCCCCTGGAAACTGAACTTGGTGTTAAAA
CCCTGGATTGTCGAAAACCACTTATCCCTTTTGAAGAGTTTATTAATGAACCACTGAATGAGGTTCTAGA
AATGGATAAAGATTATACTTTTTTCAAAGTAGAAACAGAGAACAAATTCTCTTTTATGACATGTCCCTTT
ATATTGAATGCTGTCACAAAGAATTTGGGATTATATTATGACAATAGAATTCGCATGTACAGTGAACGAA
GAATCACTGTTCTCTACAGCTTAGTTCAAGGACAGCAGTTGAATCCATATTTGAGACTCAAAGTTAGACG
TGACCATATCATAGATGATGCACTTGTCCGGCTAGAGATGATCGCTATGGAAAATCCTGCAGACTTGAAG
AAGCAGTTGTATGTGGAATTTGAAGGAGAACAAGGAGTTGATGAGGGAGGTGTTTCCAAAGAATTTTTTC
AGCTGGTTGTGGAGGAAATCTTCAATCCAGATATTGGTATGTTCACATACGATGAATCTACAAAATTGTT
TTGGTTTAATCCATCTTCTTTTGAAACTGAGGGTCAGTTTACTCTGATTGGCATAGTACTGGGTCTGGCT
ATTTACAATAACTGTATACTGGATGTACATTTTCCCATGGTTGTCTACAGGAAGCTAATGGGGAAAAAAG
GAACTTTTCGTGACTTGGGAGACTCTCACCCAGTTCTATATCAGAGTTTAAAAGATTTATTGGAGTATGA
AGGGAATGTGGAAGATGACATGATGATCACTTTCCAGATATCACAGACAGATCTTTTTGGTAACCCAATG
ATGTATGATCTAAAGGAAAATGGTGATAAAATTCCAATTACAAATGAAAACAGGAAGGAATTTGTCAATC
TTTATTCTGACTACATTCTCAATAAATCAGTAGAAAAACAGTTCAAGGCTTTTCGGAGAGGTTTTCATAT
GGTGACCAATGAATCTCCCTTAAAGTACTTATTCAGACCAGAAGAAATTGAATTGCTTATATGTGGAAGC
CGGAATCTAGATTTCCAAGCACTAGAAGAAACTACAGAATATGACGGTGGCTATACCAGGGACTCTGTTC
TGATTAGGGAGTTCTGGGAAATCGTTCATTCATTTACAGATGAACAGAAAAGACTCTTCTTGCAGTTTAC
AACGGGCACAGACAGAGCACCTGTGGGAGGACTAGGAAAATTAAAGATGATTATAGCCAAAAATGGCCCA
GACACAGAAAGGTTACCTACATCTCATACTTGCTTTAATGTGCTTTTACTTCCGGAATACTCAAGCAAAG
AAAAACTTAAAGAGAGATTGTTGAAGGCCATCACGTATGCCAAAGGA
